Addgene plasmid #148901: pETM-41P-HsXRN1_1174-1649-Strep_AH
Purpose: Bacterial Expression of HsXRN1_1174-1649
Depositing lab: Elisa Izaurralde. Depositing organization: Max Planck Institute for Developmental Biology. Publication: A low-complexity region in human XRN1 directly recruits deadenylation and decapping factors in 5'-3' messenger RNA decay. Chang CT, Muthukumar S, Weber R, Levdansky Y, Chen Y, Bhandari D, Igreja C, Wohlbold L, Valkov E, Izaurralde E. Nucleic Acids Res. 2019 Sep 26;47(17):9282-9295. doi: 10.1093/nar/gkz633. PubMed 31340047.
Backbone
  Vector backbone: Unknown
  Vector type: Bacterial Expression
Growth in bacteria
  Bacterial resistance: Kanamycin, 50 μg/mL
  Growth temperature: 37°C
  Growth strain: DH5alpha
  Copy number: Low Copy
Gene/Insert
  Gene/Insert name: HsXRN1_1174-1649
  Species: H. sapiens (human)
  Entrez Gene: XRN1 (a.k.a. SEP1)
  Cloning method: Unknown
Terms and licenses: Academic/Nonprofit Terms; Industry Terms: Not Available to Industry
Depositor comments: sequence given by NCBI: NM_019001.3 Plasmids from this collection were made available to the research community and donated after the lab closed. Please note that the sequence provided by the depositing laboratory may be theoretical/predicted or based on Sanger sequencing results. There may be discrepancies between sequencing results obtained by Addgene and the depositor sequence. If an Addgene verified sequence is not available, please contact before placing your order to request that our lab fully sequence the plasmid.
How to cite: pETM-41P-HsXRN1_1174-1649-Strep_AH was a gift from Elisa Izaurralde (Addgene plasmid # 148901 ; http://n2t.net/addgene:148901 ; RRID:Addgene_148901)
