[The description below was written by a language model from this plasmid's Addgene catalogue record and pLannotate feature annotations shown in this document.]
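Description:
pETM-41P-HsXRN1_1174-1649-Strep_AH is a 6,902-nt bacterial expression plasmid for producing a C-terminal fragment (residues 1174–1649) of human XRN1, the major cytoplasmic 5'-3' exoribonuclease of mRNA decay. The catalogue lists the backbone as unknown, although the name points to the pETM-41 family and the annotated features are those of a pET-type vector. It carries a ColE1/pMB1-type origin together with the rop gene and the pBR322 bom region, consistent with the recorded low copy number, and it is selected with kanamycin through the aph(3')-Ia gene. Two tetracycline-resistance fragments flanking the expression cassette and a predicted E. coli open reading frame are annotated as well; these look like non-functional pBR322-derived remnants rather than working markers.

Expression is driven by a T7 promoter with the phage T7 gene 10 ribosome binding site and ends at a T7 terminator, so production requires a host supplying T7 RNA polymerase. No lac operator or lacI gene appears in the feature table. The open reading frame begins with a His tag followed by signal-sequence-less (cytosolic) maltose binding protein, which aids solubility and allows affinity capture, then the XRN1 fragment, then a C-terminal Strep-Tag II. This arrangement permits sequential purification from both ends to enrich full-length product. Any protease cleavage site between MBP and XRN1 is not annotated. A further His stretch and a T7 gene 10B-derived fragment lie downstream of the Strep tag, but the record does not show whether they are translated. The associated study concerns recruitment of deadenylation and decapping factors by a low-complexity region of XRN1, so the recombinant protein is suited to in vitro interaction and biochemical assays. The deposited sequence may be theoretical rather than fully verified.
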