Features (pLannotate 1.2.2; 16 found; start..end, strand, type, name):
      4..819     -  CDS            KanR: aminoglycoside phosphotransferase; aph(3')-Ia; confers resistance to kanamycin in bacteria or G418 (Geneticin®) in eukaryotes
    941..1529    +  rep_origin     ori: high-copy-number ColE1/pMB1/pBR322/pUC origin of replication
   1715..1857    -  misc_feature   bom: basis of mobility region from pBR322
   1959..2150    -  CDS            rop: Rop protein, which maintains plasmids at low copy number; rop
   2167..2547    +  CDS            YPB1_ECOLX: Protein predicted: Swiss-Prot protein existence level 4. From Escherichia coli.
   2789..3689    -  CDS            TcR (fragment): tetracycline efflux protein; tet; confers resistance to tetracycline
   3711..3729    +  promoter       T7 promoter: promoter for bacteriophage T7 RNA polymerase
   3761..3783    +  RBS            RBS: efficient ribosome binding site from bacteriophage T7 gene 10 (Olins and Rangwala, 1989)
   3796..3814    +  CDS            7xHis (fragment): 6xHis affinity tag
   3817..4917    +  CDS            MBP: maltose binding protein from E. coli; malE (mutated); This version of the gene does not encode a signal sequence, so MBP will remain in the cytosol.
   5005..6435    +  CDS            XRN1 (fragment): XRN1_HUMAN - Also known as SEP1. Experimental evidence at protein level: Swiss-Prot protein existence level 1. Major 5'-3' exoribonuclease involved in mRNA decay. Required for the 5'-3'-processing of the G4 tetraplex-containing DNA and RNA substrates. The kinetic of hydrolysis is faster for G4 RNA tetraplex than for G4 DNA tetraplex and monomeric RNA tetraplex. Binds to RNA and DNA (By similarity). Plays a role in replication-dependent histone mRNA degradation. May act as a tumor suppressor protein in osteogenic sarcoma (OGS). From Homo sapiens (Human).
   6445..6467    +  CDS            Strep-Tag II (fragment): peptide that binds Strep-Tactin®, an engineered form of streptavidin
   6518..6535    +  CDS            9xHis (fragment): 9xHis affinity tag
   6545..6594    +  CDS            SET1 (fragment): solubility-enhancement tag derived from T7 phage gene 10B
   6602..6649    +  terminator     T7 terminator: transcription terminator for bacteriophage T7 RNA polymerase
   6675..6902    -  CDS            TcR (fragment): tetracycline efflux protein; tet; confers resistance to tetracycline
>Addgene plasmid #148901 | pETM-41P-HsXRN1_1174-1649-Strep_AH | depositor full sequence | sequence record 291349 | Full Sequence
TTCTTAGAAAAACTCATCGAGCATCAAATGAAACTGCAATTTATTCATATCAGGATTATCAATACCATAT
TTTTGAAAAAGCCGTTTCTGTAATGAAGGAGAAAACTCACCGAGGCAGTTCCATAGGATGGCAAGATCCT
GGTATCGGTCTGCGATTCCGACTCGTCCAACATCAATACAACCTATTAATTTCCCCTCGTCAAAAATAAG
GTTATCAAGTGAGAAATCACCATGAGTGACGACTGAATCCGGTGAGAATGGCAAAAGCTTATGCATTTCT
TTCCAGACTTGTTCAACAGGCCAGCCATTACGCTCGTCATCAAAATCACTCGCATCAACCAAACCGTTAT
TCATTCGTGATTGCGCCTGAGCGAGACGAAATACGCGATCGCTGTTAAAAGGACAATTACAAACAGGAAT
CGAATGCAACCGGCGCAGGAACACTGCCAGCGCATCAACAATATTTTCACCTGAATCAGGATATTCTTCT
AATACCTGGAATGCTGTTTTCCCGGGGATCGCAGTGGTGAGTAACCATGCATCATCAGGAGTACGGATAA
AATGCTTGATGGTCGGAAGAGGCATAAATTCCGTCAGCCAGTTTAGTCTGACCATCTCATCTGTAACATC
ATTGGCAACGCTACCTTTGCCATGTTTCAGAAACAACTCTGGCGCATCGGGCTTCCCATACAATCGATAG
ATTGTCGCACCTGATTGCCCGACATTATCGCGAGCCCATTTATACCCATATAAATCAGCATCCATGTTGG
AATTTAATCGCGGCCTCGAGCAAGACGTTTCCCGTTGAATATGGCTCATAACACCCCTTGTATTACTGTT
TATGTAAGCAGACAGTTTTATTGTTCATGACCAAAATCCCTTAACGTGAGTTTTCGTTCCACTGAGCGTC
AGACCCCGTAGAAAAGATCAAAGGATCTTCTTGAGATCCTTTTTTTCTGCGCGTAATCTGCTGCTTGCAA
ACAAAAAAACCACCGCTACCAGCGGTGGTTTGTTTGCCGGATCAAGAGCTACCAACTCTTTTTCCGAAGG
TAACTGGCTTCAGCAGAGCGCAGATACCAAATACTGTCCTTCTAGTGTAGCCGTAGTTAGGCCACCACTT
CAAGAACTCTGTAGCACCGCCTACATACCTCGCTCTGCTAATCCTGTTACCAGTGGCTGCTGCCAGTGGC
GATAAGTCGTGTCTTACCGGGTTGGACTCAAGACGATAGTTACCGGATAAGGCGCAGCGGTCGGGCTGAA
CGGGGGGTTCGTGCACACAGCCCAGCTTGGAGCGAACGACCTACACCGAACTGAGATACCTACAGCGTGA
GCTATGAGAAAGCGCCACGCTTCCCGAAGGGAGAAAGGCGGACAGGTATCCGGTAAGCGGCAGGGTCGGA
ACAGGAGAGCGCACGAGGGAGCTTCCAGGGGGAAACGCCTGGTATCTTTATAGTCCTGTCGGGTTTCGCC
ACCTCTGACTTGAGCGTCGATTTTTGTGATGCTCGTCAGGGGGGCGGAGCCTATGGAAAAACGCCAGCAA
CGCGGCCTTTTTACGGTTCCTGGCCTTTTGCTGGCCTTTTGCTCACATGTTCTTTCCTGCGTTATCCCCT
GATTCTGTGGATAACCGTATTACCGCCTTTGAGTGAGCTGATACCGCTCGCCGCAGCCGAACGACCGAGC
GCAGCGAGTCAGTGAGCGAGGAAGCGGAAGAGCGCCTGATGCGGTATTTTCTCCTTACGCATCTGTGCGG
TATTTCACACCGCATATATGGTGCACTCTCAGTACAATCTGCTCTGATGCCGCATAGTTAAGCCAGTATA
CACTCCGCTATCGCTACGTGACTGGGTCATGGCTGCGCCCCGACACCCGCCAACACCCGCTGACGCGCCC
TGACGGGCTTGTCTGCTCCCGGCATCCGCTTACAGACAAGCTGTGACCGTCTCCGGGAGCTGCATGTGTC
AGAGGTTTTCACCGTCATCACCGAAACGCGCGAGGCAGCTGCGGTAAAGCTCATCAGCGTGGTCGTGAAG
CGATTCACAGATGTCTGCCTGTTCATCCGCGTCCAGCTCGTTGAGTTTCTCCAGAAGCGTTAATGTCTGG
CTTCTGATAAAGCGGGCCATGTTAAGGGCGGTTTTTTCCTGTTTGGTCACTGATGCCTCCGTGTAAGGGG
GATTTCTGTTCATGGGGGTAATGATACCGATGAAACGAGAGAGGATGCTCACGATACGGGTTACTGATGA
TGAACATGCCCGGTTACTGGAACGTTGTGAGGGTAAACAACTGGCGGTATGGATGCGGCGGGACCAGAGA
AAAATCACTCAGGGTCAATGCCAGCGCTTCGTTAATACAGATGTAGGTGTTCCACAGGGTAGCCAGCAGC
ATCCTGCGATGCAGATCCGGAACATAATGGTGCAGGGCGCTGACTTCCGCGTTTCCAGACTTTACGAAAC
ACGGAAACCGAAGACCATTCATGTTGTTGCTCAGGTCGCAGACGTTTTGCAGCAGCAGTCGCTTCACGTT
CGCTCGCGTATCGGTGATTCATTCTGCTAACCAGTAAGGCAACCCCGCCAGCCTAGCCGGGTCCTCAACG
ACAGGAGCACGATCATGCGCACCCGTGGCCAGGACCCAACGCTGCCCGAGATGCGCCGCGTGCGGCTGCT
GGAGATGGCGGACGCGATGGATATGTTCTGCCAAGGGTTGGTTTGCGCATTCACAGTTCTCCGCAAGAAT
TGATTGGCTCCAATTCTTGGAGTGGTGAATCCGTTAGCGAGGTGCCGCCGGCTTCCATTCAGGTCGAGGT
GGCCCGGCTCCATGCACCGCGACGCAACGCGGGGAGGCAGACAAGGTATAGGGCGGCGCCTACAATCCAT
GCCAACCCGTTCCATGTGCTCGCCGAGGCGGCATAAATCGCCGTGACGATCAGCGGTCCAGTGATCGAAG
TTAGGCTGGTAAGAGCCGCGAGCGATCCTTGAAGCTGTCCCTGATGGTCGTCATCTACCTGCCTGGACAG
CATGGCCTGCAACGCGGGCATCCCGATGCCGCCGGAAGCGAGAAGAATCATAATGGGGAAGGCCATCCAG
CCTCGCGTCGCGAACGCCAGCAAGACGTAGCCCAGCGCGTCGGCCGCCATGCCGGCGATAATGGCCTGCT
TCTCGCCGAAACGTTTGGTGGCGGGACCAGTGACGAAGGCTTGAGCGAGGGCGTGCAAGATTCCGAATAC
CGCAAGCGACAGGCCGATCATCGTCGCGCTCCAGCGAAAGCGGTCCTCGCCGAAAATGACCCAGAGCGCT
GCCGGCACCTGTCCTACGAGTTGCATGATAAAGAAGACAGTCATAAGTGCGGCGACGATAGTCATGCCCC
GCGCCCACCGGAAGGAGCTGACTGGGTTGAAGGCTCTCAAGGGCATCGGTCGACGCTCTCCCTTATGCGA
CTCCTGCATTAGGAAGCAGCCCAGTAGTAGGTTGAGGCCGTTGAGCACCGCCGCCGCAAGGAATGGTGCA
TGCAAGGAGATGGCGCCCAACAGTCCCCCGGCCACGGGGCCTGCCACCATACCCACGCCGAAACAAGCGC
TCATGAGCCCGAAGTGGCGAGCCCGATCTTCCCCATCGGTGATGTCGGCGATATAGGCGCCAGCAACCGC
ACCTGTGGCGCCGGTGATGCCGGCCACGATGCGTCCGGCGTAGAGGATCGAGATCTCGATCCCGCGAAAT
TAATACGACTCACTATAGGGAGACCACAACGGTTTCCCTCTAGAAATAATTTTGTTTAACTTTAAGAAGG
AGATATACCATGAAACATCACCATCACCATCACCCCATGAAAATCGAAGAAGGTAAACTGGTAATCTGGA
TTAACGGCGATAAAGGCTATAACGGTCTCGCTGAAGTCGGTAAGAAATTCGAGAAAGATACCGGAATTAA
AGTCACCGTTGAGCATCCGGATAAACTGGAAGAGAAATTCCCACAGGTTGCGGCAACTGGCGATGGCCCT
GACATTATCTTCTGGGCACACGACCGCTTTGGTGGCTACGCTCAATCTGGCCTGTTGGCTGAAATCACCC
CGGACAAAGCGTTCCAGGACAAGCTGTATCCGTTTACCTGGGATGCCGTACGTTACAACGGCAAGCTGAT
TGCTTACCCGATCGCTGTTGAAGCGTTATCGCTGATTTATAACAAAGATCTGCTGCCGAACCCGCCAAAA
ACCTGGGAAGAGATCCCGGCGCTGGATAAAGAACTGAAAGCGAAAGGTAAGAGCGCGCTGATGTTCAACC
TGCAAGAACCGTACTTCACCTGGCCGCTGATTGCTGCTGACGGGGGTTATGCGTTCAAGTATGAAAACGG
CAAGTACGACATTAAAGACGTGGGCGTGGATAACGCTGGCGCGAAAGCGGGTCTGACCTTCCTGGTTGAC
CTGATTAAAAACAAACACATGAATGCAGACACCGATTACTCCATCGCAGAAGCTGCCTTTAATAAAGGCG
AAACAGCGATGACCATCAACGGCCCGTGGGCATGGTCCAACATCGACACCAGCAAAGTGAATTATGGTGT
AACGGTACTGCCGACCTTCAAGGGTCAACCATCCAAACCGTTCGTTGGCGTGCTGAGCGCAGGTATTAAC
GCCGCCAGTCCGAACAAAGAGCTGGCAAAAGAGTTCCTCGAAAACTATCTGCTGACTGATGAAGGTCTGG
AAGCGGTTAATAAAGACAAACCGCTGGGTGCCGTAGCGCTGAAGTCTTACGAGGAAGAGTTGGCGAAAGA
TCCACGTATTGCCGCCACTATGGAAAACGCCCAGAAAGGTGAAATCATGCCGAACATCCCGCAGATGTCC
GCTTTCTGGTATGCCGTGCGTACTGCGGTGATCAACGCCGCCAGCGGTCGTCAGACTGTCGATGAAGCCC
TGAAAGACGCGCAGACTAATTCGAGCTCGAACAACAACAACAATAACAATAACAACAACCCCATGAGCCT
GGAAGTTCTGTTTCAGGGCCCCGCCATGGACGGTACCCATGGGAGTCGCTCTGAAACTGGAAATCAGAAG
TTGACAGCCATCGTAAAACCACAACCAGCTGTACATCAACATAGCTCAAGTTCATCAGTTTCCTCTGGGC
ATTTGGGAGCCCTCAACCATTCCCCTCAATCACTTTTTGTTCCTACTCAAGTACCTACTAAAGATGATGA
TGAATTCTGCAACATTTGGCAGTCCTTACAGGGATCTGGAAAGATGCAATACTTTCAGCCAACTATACAA
GAGAAGGGTGCAGTTCTACCTCAAGAAATAAGCCAAGTAAATCAACATCATAAATCTGGCTTTAATGACA
ACAGTGTTAAATATCAGCAAAGAAAACATGACCCTCACAGAAAATTTAAAGAAGAGTGTAAGAGTCCTAA
AGCTGAGTGTTGGTCCCAAAAAATGTCCAATAAGCAGCCTAACTCTGGAATTGAGAACTTTTTAGCATCT
TTGAATATCTCCAAAGAAAATGAAGTACAGTCATCTCATCATGGGGAGCCTCCAAGTGAAGAGCATTTGT
CACCACAGTCATTTGCCATGGGAACACGGATGCTTAAAGAAATTCTAAAAATTGATGGCTCTAACACTGT
GGACCATAAGAATGAAATCAAACAGATTGCTAATGAAATCCCTGTTTCCTCTAACAGAAGAGATGAATAT
GGATTACCCTCTCAGCCTAAACAAAATAAGAAATTAGCATCTTATATGAACAAGCCTCACAGTGCTAATG
AGTACCATAATGTTCAGTCTATGGACAATATGTGTTGGCCTGCCCCCAGCCAGATCCCTCCTGTATCCAC
ACCAGTAACTGAACTTTCTCGAATTTGTTCCCTTGTTGGAATGCCACAACCTGATTTCTCCTTTCTTAGG
ATGCCACAGACAATGACCGTTTGCCAAGTAAAATTATCTAATGGCTTACTGGTACATGGGCCACAGTGCC
ACTCTGAAAATGAAGCCAAAGAGAAAGCTGCACTTTTTGCTTTACAACAGTTGGGCTCCTTAGGCATGAA
TTTCCCTTTGCCTTCACAAGTATTTGCAAATTATCCTTCAGCTGTACCACCTGGAACCATTCCTCCAGCC
TTTCCCCCACCTACTGGCTGGGATCACTATGGAAGCAACTATGCATTGGGGGCAGCTAATATAATGCCTT
CGTCGTCTCATCTCTTTGGCTCAATGCCATGGGGACCATCGGTGCCAGTTCCTGGGAAGCCCTTCCATCA
TACTTTATATTCTGGGACCATGCCCATGGCTGGGGGAATACCAGGGGGTGTGCACAATCAGTTTATACCT
CTGCAGGTTACTAAAAAAAGGGTTGCAAACAAAAAGAACTTTGAGAATAAGGAAGCCCAGAGTTCTCAAG
CCACTCCAGTTCAGACTAGCCAGCCAGATTCTTCCAACATTGTCAAAGTAAGTCCACGGGAGAGCATGGC
TAGCTGGAGCCACCCGCAGTTCGAAAAATAAGGATCCGAATTCGAGCTCCGTCGACAAGCTTGCGGCCGC
ACTCGAGCACCACCACCACCACCACTGAGATCCGGCTGCTAACAAAGCCCGAAAGGAAGCTGAGTTGGCT
GCTGCCACCGCTGAGCAATAACTAGCATAACCCCTTGGGGCCTCTAAACGGGTCTTGAGGGGTTTTTTGC
TGAAAGGAGGAACTATATCCGGATATCCACAGGACGGGTGTGGTCGCCATGATCGCGTAGTCGATAGTGG
CTCCAAGTAGCGAAGCGAGCAGGACTGGGCGGCGGCCAAAGCGGTCGGACAGTGCTCCGAGAACGGGTGC
GCATAGAAATTGCATCAACGCATATAGCGCTAGCAGCACGCCATAGTGACTGGCGATGCTGTCGGAATGG
ACGATATCCCGCAAGAGGCCCGGCAGTACCGGCATAACCAAG
